Addgene plasmid #127788: pMH-HT_CtCHAD-H253A-R256A-R260A
Purpose: Expresses a CtCHAD mutant protein in E. coli cells
Depositing lab: Michael Hothorn. Depositing organization: University of Geneva. Publication: Molecular characterization of CHAD domains as inorganic polyphosphate-binding modules. Lorenzo-Orts L, Hohmann U, Zhu J, Hothorn M. Life Sci Alliance. 2019 May 27;2(3). pii: 2/3/e201900385. doi: 10.26508/lsa.201900385. Print 2019 Jun. PubMed 31133615.
Backbone
  Vector backbone: pMH-HT
  Backbone manufacturer: Michael Hothorn
  Backbone size w/o insert (bp): 5311
  Total vector size (bp): 6262
  Vector type: Bacterial Expression
Growth in bacteria
  Bacterial resistance: Kanamycin, 50 μg/mL
  Growth temperature: 37°C
  Growth strain: DH5alpha
  Copy number: Low Copy
Gene/Insert
  Gene/Insert name: CtCHAD (alt name: Q8KE09)
  Species: Chlorobium tepidum
  Insert size (bp): 951
  Mutation: Residues 208-522 (CHAD domain), mutations in His253, Arg256 and Arg260 to Ala
  Entrez Gene: CT0884 (a.k.a. CT0884)
  Tag / fusion protein: 6xHis tag + TEV cleavage site (N terminal on insert)
  Cloning method: Restriction Enzyme; 5′ cloning site NcoI (not destroyed); 3′ cloning site XhoI (not destroyed)
  Sequencing primers: 5′ TGCGTCCGGCGTAGAGGATCGAGATCT; 3′ CAGCTTCCTTTCGGGCTTTGTTAGCAG
Terms and licenses: Academic/Nonprofit Terms; Industry Terms: Not Available to Industry
How to cite: pMH-HT_CtCHAD-H253A-R256A-R260A was a gift from Michael Hothorn (Addgene plasmid # 127788 ; http://n2t.net/addgene:127788 ; RRID:Addgene_127788)
