[The description below was written by a language model from this plasmid's Addgene catalogue record and pLannotate feature annotations shown in this document.]
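Description:
pMH-HT_CtCHAD-H253A-R256A-R260A is a bacterial expression plasmid of about 6.3 kb, built on the pMH-HT backbone, for producing a mutant CHAD domain protein in E. coli. The annotated features show a pET-like architecture. A ColE1/pBR322-type origin is accompanied by the bom region and the rop gene, which keeps copy number low, in line with the catalogue's low-copy designation. An f1 origin is also present. Selection is by kanamycin through an aminoglycoside phosphotransferase (KanR) gene. Short tetracycline-resistance fragments appear to be non-functional pBR322 remnants.

The expression cassette consists of a T7 promoter followed by a lac operator, the T7 gene 10 ribosome binding site and a T7 terminator, with a plasmid-borne lacI gene supplying repressor. Transcription therefore depends on T7 RNA polymerase provided by the host and is inducible with IPTG. The open reading frame begins with a 6xHis tag and a TEV protease cleavage site, so the protein can be purified by metal affinity and the tag then removed.

The 951 bp insert, cloned between NcoI and XhoI, encodes residues 208–522 (the CHAD domain) of Chlorobium tepidum CT0884. It carries the substitutions His253, Arg256 and Arg260 to alanine. The feature table also detects a His-tag-like fragment downstream of the insert, probably a vector-derived sequence. The record does not state whether it is translated.

The associated work characterises CHAD domains as inorganic polyphosphate-binding modules. This triple mutant is presumably meant for comparison with the wild-type domain in biochemical or binding studies, though the record does not state the mutations' effect.
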