Features (pLannotate 1.2.2; 20 found; start..end, strand, type, name):
     12..440     +  rep_origin     f1 ori (sequence partly withheld): f1 bacteriophage origin of replication; arrow indicates direction of (+) strand synthesis
    493..550     +  promoter       AmpR promoter (fragment): bla
    559..1374    -  CDS            KanR: aminoglycoside phosphotransferase; aph(3')-Ia; confers resistance to kanamycin in bacteria or G418 (Geneticin®) in eukaryotes
   1496..2084    +  rep_origin     ori: high-copy-number ColE1/pMB1/pBR322/pUC origin of replication
   2270..2409    -  misc_feature   bom: basis of mobility region from pBR322
   2511..2702    -  CDS            rop: Rop protein, which maintains plasmids at low copy number; rop
   2719..3099    +  CDS            YPB1_ECOLX: Protein predicted: Swiss-Prot protein existence level 4. From Escherichia coli.
   3171..3462    -  CDS            TcR (fragment): tetracycline efflux protein; tet; confers resistance to tetracycline
   3477..3498    -  protein_bind   CAP binding site: CAP binding activates transcription in the presence of cAMP. E. coli catabolite activator protein
   3511..4593    -  CDS            lacI: lac repressor; lacI; The lac repressor binds to the lac operator to inhibit transcription in E. coli. This inhibition can be relieved by adding lactose or isopropyl-β-D-thiogalactopyranoside (IPTG).
   4594..4671    -  promoter       lacI promoter: lacI
   4679..4958    -  CDS            TcR (fragment): tetracycline efflux protein; tet; confers resistance to tetracycline
   4980..4998    +  promoter       T7 promoter: promoter for bacteriophage T7 RNA polymerase
   4999..5023    +  protein_bind   lac operator: The lac repressor binds to the lac operator to inhibit transcription in E. coli. This inhibition can be relieved by adding lactose or isopropyl-β-D-thiogalactopyranoside (IPTG). lac repressor encoded by lacI
   5038..5060    +  RBS            RBS: efficient ribosome binding site from bacteriophage T7 gene 10 (Olins and Rangwala, 1989)
   5073..5091    +  CDS            7xHis (fragment): 6xHis affinity tag
   5120..5140    +  CDS            capTEV™ (fragment): composite tag for in vivo biotinylation, TEV protease cleavage, and 6xHis tagging
   6102..6119    +  CDS            9xHis (fragment): 9xHis affinity tag
   6129..6178    +  CDS            SET1 (fragment): solubility-enhancement tag derived from T7 phage gene 10B
   6186..6233    +  terminator     T7 terminator: transcription terminator for bacteriophage T7 RNA polymerase
>Addgene plasmid #127788 | pMH-HT_CtCHAD-H253A-R256A-R260A | addgene full sequence | sequence record 249729 | Addgene NGS Result
TGGCGAATGGG
[124 nt withheld, positions 12-135]
C
[91 nt withheld, positions 137-227]
A
[49 nt withheld, positions 229-277]
CCTTTGACGTTGGAGTCCACGTTCTTT
[37 nt withheld, positions 305-341]
ACCCTATCTCGGTCTATTCTTTTGATTTATAAGGGATTTTGCCGATTTCGGCCTATTGGTTAAAAAATGA
GCTGATTTAACAAAAATTTAACGCGAATTTTAACAAAATATTAACGCTTACAATTTAGGTGGCACTTTTC
GGGGAAATGTGCGCGGAACCCCTATTTGTTTATTTTTCTAAATACATTCAAATATGTATCCGCTCATGAA
TTAATTCTTAGAAAAACTCATCGAGCATCAAATGAAACTGCAATTTATTCATATCAGGATTATCAATACC
ATATTTTTGAAAAAGCCGTTTCTGTAATGAAGGAGAAAACTCACCGAGGCAGTTCCATAGGATGGCAAGA
TCCTGGTATCGGTCTGCGATTCCGACTCGTCCAACATCAATACAACCTATTAATTTCCCCTCGTCAAAAA
TAAGGTTATCAAGTGAGAAATCACCATGAGTGACGACTGAATCCGGTGAGAATGGCAAAAGTTTATGCAT
TTCTTTCCAGACTTGTTCAACAGGCCAGCCATTACGCTCGTCATCAAAATCACTCGCATCAACCAAACCG
TTATTCATTCGTGATTGCGCCTGAGCGAGACGAAATACGCGATCGCTGTTAAAAGGACAATTACAAACAG
GAATCGAATGCAACCGGCGCAGGAACACTGCCAGCGCATCAACAATATTTTCACCTGAATCAGGATATTC
TTCTAATACCTGGAATGCTGTTTTCCCGGGGATCGCAGTGGTGAGTAACCATGCATCATCAGGAGTACGG
ATAAAATGCTTGATGGTCGGAAGAGGCATAAATTCCGTCAGCCAGTTTAGTCTGACCATCTCATCTGTAA
CATCATTGGCAACGCTACCTTTGCCATGTTTCAGAAACAACTCTGGCGCATCGGGCTTCCCATACAATCG
ATAGATTGTCGCACCTGATTGCCCGACATTATCGCGAGCCCATTTATACCCATATAAATCAGCATCCATG
TTGGAATTTAATCGCGGCCTAGAGCAAGACGTTTCCCGTTGAATATGGCTCATAACACCCCTTGTATTAC
TGTTTATGTAAGCAGACAGTTTTATTGTTCATGACCAAAATCCCTTAACGTGAGTTTTCGTTCCACTGAG
CGTCAGACCCCGTAGAAAAGATCAAAGGATCTTCTTGAGATCCTTTTTTTCTGCGCGTAATCTGCTGCTT
GCAAACAAAAAAACCACCGCTACCAGCGGTGGTTTGTTTGCCGGATCAAGAGCTACCAACTCTTTTTCCG
AAGGTAACTGGCTTCAGCAGAGCGCAGATACCAAATACTGTCCTTCTAGTGTAGCCGTAGTTAGGCCACC
ACTTCAAGAACTCTGTAGCACCGCCTACATACCTCGCTCTGCTAATCCTGTTACCAGTGGCTGCTGCCAG
TGGCGATAAGTCGTGTCTTACCGGGTTGGACTCAAGACGATAGTTACCGGATAAGGCGCAGCGGTCGGGC
TGAACGGGGGGTTCGTGCACACAGCCCAGCTTGGAGCGAACGACCTACACCGAACTGAGATACCTACAGC
GTGAGCTATGAGAAAGCGCCACGCTTCCCGAAGGGAGAAAGGCGGACAGGTATCCGGTAAGCGGCAGGGT
CGGAACAGGAGAGCGCACGAGGGAGCTTCCAGGGGGAAACGCCTGGTATCTTTATAGTCCTGTCGGGTTT
CGCCACCTCTGACTTGAGCGTCGATTTTTGTGATGCTCGTCAGGGGGGCGGAGCCTATGGAAAAACGCCA
GCAACGCGGCCTTTTTACGGTTCCTGGCCTTTTGCTGGCCTTTTGCTCACATGTTCTTTCCTGCGTTATC
CCCTGATTCTGTGGATAACCGTATTACCGCCTTTGAGTGAGCTGATACCGCTCGCCGCAGCCGAACGACC
GAGCGCAGCGAGTCAGTGAGCGAGGAAGCGGAAGAGCGCCTGATGCGGTATTTTCTCCTTACGCATCTGT
GCGGTATTTCACACCGCAATGGTGCACTCTCAGTACAATCTGCTCTGATGCCGCATAGTTAAGCCAGTAT
ACACTCCGCTATCGCTACGTGACTGGGTCATGGCTGCGCCCCGACACCCGCCAACACCCGCTGACGCGCC
CTGACGGGCTTGTCTGCTCCCGGCATCCGCTTACAGACAAGCTGTGACCGTCTCCGGGAGCTGCATGTGT
CAGAGGTTTTCACCGTCATCACCGAAACGCGCGAGGCAGCTGCGGTAAAGCTCATCAGCGTGGTCGTGAA
GCGATTCACAGATGTCTGCCTGTTCATCCGCGTCCAGCTCGTTGAGTTTCTCCAGAAGCGTTAATGTCTG
GCTTCTGATAAAGCGGGCCATGTTAAGGGCGGTTTTTTCCTGTTTGGTCACTGATGCCTCCGTGTAAGGG
GGATTTCTGTTCATGGGGGTAATGATACCGATGAAACGAGAGAGGATGCTCACGATACGGGTTACTGATG
ATGAACATGCCCGGTTACTGGAACGTTGTGAGGGTAAACAACTGGCGGTATGGATGCGGCGGGACCAGAG
AAAAATCACTCAGGGTCAATGCCAGCGCTTCGTTAATACAGATGTAGGTGTTCCACAGGGTAGCCAGCAG
CATCCTGCGATGCAGATCCGGAACATAATGGTGCAGGGCGCTGACTTCCGCGTTTCCAGACTTTACGAAA
CACGGAAACCGAAGACCATTCATGTTGTTGCTCAGGTCGCAGACGTTTTGCAGCAGCAGTCGCTTCACGT
TCGCTCGCGTATCGGTGATTCATTCTGCTAACCAGTAAGGCAACCCCGCCAGCCTAGCCGGGTCCTCAAC
GACAGGAGCACGATCATGCGCACCCGTGGGGCCGCCATGCCGGCGATAATGGCCTGCTTCTCGCCGAAAC
GTTTGGTGGCGGGACCAGTGACGAAGGCTTGAGCGAGGGCGTGCAAGATTCCGAATACCGCAAGCGACAG
GCCGATCATCGTCGCGCTCCAGCGAAAGCGGTCCTCGCCGAAAATGACCCAGAGCGCTGCCGGCACCTGT
CCTACGAGTTGCATGATAAAGAAGACAGTCATAAGTGCGGCGACGATAGTCATGCCCCGCGCCCACCGGA
AGGAGCTGACTGGGTTGAAGGCTCTCAAGGGCATCGGTCGAGATCCCGGTGCCTAATGAGTGAGCTAACT
TACATTAATTGCGTTGCGCTCACTGCCCGCTTTCCAGTCGGGAAACCTGTCGTGCCAGCTGCATTAATGA
ATCGGCCAACGCGCGGGGAGAGGCGGTTTGCGTATTGGGCGCCAGGGTGGTTTTTCTTTTCACCAGTGAG
ACGGGCAACAGCTGATTGCCCTTCACCGCCTGGCCCTGAGAGAGTTGCAGCAAGCGGTCCACGCTGGTTT
GCCCCAGCAGGCGAAAATCCTGTTTGATGGTGGTTAACGGCGGGATATAACATGAGCTGTCTTCGGTATC
GTCGTATCCCACTACCGAGATATCCGCACCAACGCGCAGCCCGGACTCGGTAATGGCGCGCATTGCGCCC
AGCGCCATCTGATCGTTGGCAACCAGCATCGCAGTGGGAACGATGCCCTCATTCAGCATTTGCATGGTTT
GTTGAAAACCGGACATGGCACTCCAGTCGCCTTCCCGTTCCGCTATCGGCTGAATTTGATTGCGAGTGAG
ATATTTATGCCAGCCAGCCAGACGCAGACGCGCCGAGACAGAACTTAATGGGCCCGCTAACAGCGCGATT
TGCTGGTGACCCAATGCGACCAGATGCTCCACGCCCAGTCGCGTACCGTCTTCATGGGAGAAAATAATAC
TGTTGATGGGTGTCTGGTCAGAGACATCAAGAAATAACGCCGGAACATTAGTGCAGGCAGCTTCCACAGC
AATGGCATCCTGGTCATCCAGCGGATAGTTAATGATCAGCCCACTGACGCGTTGCGCGAGAAGATTGTGC
ACCGCCGCTTTACAGGCTTCGACGCCGCTTCGTTCTACCATCGACACCACCACGCTGGCACCCAGTTGAT
CGGCGCGAGATTTAATCGCCGCGACAATTTGCGACGGCGCGTGCAGGGCCAGACTGGAGGTGGCAACGCC
AATCAGCAACGACTGTTTGCCCGCCAGTTGTTGTGCCACGCGGTTGGGAATGTAATTCAGCTCCGCCATC
GCCGCTTCCACTTTTTCCCGCGTTTTCGCAGAAACGTGGCTGGCCTGGTTCACCACGCGGGAAACGGTCT
GATAAGAGACACCGGCATACTCTGCGACATCGTATAACGTTACTGGTTTCACATTCACCACCCTGAATTG
ACTCTCTTCCGGGCGCTATCATGCCATACCGCGAAAGGTTTTGCGCCATTCGATGGTGTCCGGGATCTCG
ACGCTCTCCCTTATGCGACTCCTGCATTAGGAAGCAGCCCAGTAGTAGGTTGAGGCCGTTGAGCACCGCC
GCCGCAAGGAATGGTGCATGCAAGGAGATGGCGCCCAACAGTCCCCCGGCCACGGGGCCTGCCACCATAC
CCACGCCGAAACAAGCGCTCATGAGCCCGAAGTGGCGAGCCCGATCTTCCCCATCGGTGATGTCGGCGAT
ATAGGCGCCAGCAACCGCACCTGTGGCGCCGGTGATGCCGGCCACGATGCGTCCGGCGTAGAGGATCGAG
ATCTCGATCCCGCGAAATTAATACGACTCACTATAGGGGAATTGTGAGCGGATAACAATTCCCCTCTAGA
AATAATTTTGTTTAACTTTAAGAAGGAGATATACCATGAAACATCACCATCACCATCACCCCATGAGCGA
TTACGACATCCCCACTACTGAGAATCTTTATTTTCAGGGCGCCATGGCTAGTAAGTTGCGCCTTCAGTTA
GACGCACATGCGAGCATCCACGAAAACGTGCGTCGCTTGCTTCAATTTACAACATCAATCATGGAGGCAA
ACGAAGAGGGTATTCGTAAGGATATTGACAGCGAGTTTCTGGCCGACTTTGCCGTCGCCATTGCTCGTAG
CCGTTCCATCCTTCGTTTGTTAAACGGGGTATTCGACCCTGAAAAAACTGCATGGATGTTAGCAGGTTTA
CGTGAACTTGGGAAGCGCACGAATGACTTACGTGACAGTGATGTATACCTTTTGCGTCGTGAAGAATACA
CTTCATTACTTCCACCTAGCTTGCGCCCTGCCTTGGACCCATTCTTCAGCGACCTGGAAGCAGACAAACG
CTTGCACCACCGTCAATTTTGTCGTTACCTGACGGGACGCGAATACTCGGGGTTCATGACGAGCTTAAAA
GAATTTATCGCCGAAGGTGAACTGCCCGATCCCGAAACAGCCCCTTTGGCCGCAGAACCGACTGGTGATG
TCGCAGCTAAGACGATCCGCAAAGCCTTAAAGAAGGTTCTGGTCCACGGACGCCGCACGGGTTCAGAGAC
TTCTGATGCGGAATTGCACGAATTGCGTATTGATTGTAAAAAACTTCGCTACCTGTTAGAATTTTTCGCG
TCATTGTTTCCACCAAAAGCGACTGCGCAAGTGCTGCGTCAAATGAAAACTCTGCAAGACAACCTGGGGA
CCTTTGTTGACTTGACGGTACAAATGGAGTTTTTGCAGTCACGTTTAGAAACAATTCCCGCTGATCGCGG
GGGTATTAGTGAGGCGGCAGCTATCGGTGGACTGTTGACGACGTTATATCGCAAACGTGAAAAGGTGCGT
GAACACTTCCACGAAATTTTTTCCGGGTTCGATTCTAACGAGACCGGAGAGCTTTTCGATGAGCTGTTAA
CCGGGTTAGCGTGACTCGAGCACCACCACCACCACCACTGAGATCCGGCTGCTAACAAAGCCCGAAAGGA
AGCTGAGTTGGCTGCTGCCACCGCTGAGCAATAACTAGCATAACCCCTTGGGGCCTCTAAACGGGTCTTG
AGGGGTTTTTTGCTGAAAGGAGGAACTATATCCGGAT
